Addgene plasmid #152257: pGBW-m4134174
Purpose: Mammalian expression plasmid for SARS-CoV-2 2'-O-ribose methyltransferase
Depositing lab: Ginkgo Bioworks & Benjie Chen. Depositing organization: Ginkgo Bioworks.
Backbone
  Vector backbone: pTwist_CMV_Hygro_6
  Backbone size w/o insert (bp): 6525
  Vector type: Mammalian Expression
  Selectable markers: Hygromycin
Growth in bacteria
  Bacterial resistance: Ampicillin, 100 μg/mL
  Growth temperature: 37°C
  Growth strain: DH5alpha
  Copy number: High Copy
Gene/Insert
  Gene/Insert name: SARS-CoV-2 2'-O-ribose methyltransferase
  Species: Severe acute respiratory syndrome coronavirus 2
  Insert size (bp): 887
  Mutation: wt
  Entrez Gene: ORF1ab (a.k.a. GU280_gp01)
  Promoter: CMV
  Tag / fusion protein: Cleavable TEV;S-tag (C terminal on backbone)
  Cloning method: Unknown
Resource information
  A portion of this plasmid was derived from a plasmid made by: GinkgoBioworks
Depositor comments: NCBI reference sequence: YP_009725311.1
How to cite: pGBW-m4134174 was a gift from Ginkgo Bioworks & Benjie Chen (Addgene plasmid # 152257 ; http://n2t.net/addgene:152257 ; RRID:Addgene_152257)
