[The description below was written by a language model from this plasmid's Addgene catalogue record and pLannotate feature annotations shown in this document.]
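Description:
pGBW-m4134174 is a mammalian expression plasmid built on the pTwist_CMV_Hygro_6 backbone that carries the wild-type coding sequence for the SARS-CoV-2 2'-O-ribose methyltransferase, one of the mature products of the ORF1ab replicase polyprotein. The insert of roughly 0.9 kb sits in a construct of about 7.5 kb. It is propagated in E. coli through a high-copy ColE1/pUC-type origin and an ampicillin resistance (β-lactamase) gene. For selection in mammalian cells it carries a separate hygromycin B phosphotransferase cassette driven by the human ubiquitin C promoter and closed by a synthetic poly(A) signal.

The viral open reading frame is transcribed from the CMV immediate early enhancer and promoter and is followed by an SV40 polyadenylation signal. The automated annotation labels the open reading frame, which spans the numbering origin of the sequence record, as a replicase fragment by homology to the avian infectious bronchitis virus polyprotein. This reflects a coronavirus similarity match rather than a different insert. According to the catalogue entry, the backbone adds a C-terminal S-tag preceded by a TEV protease cleavage site, which would allow detection or affinity capture of the protein and later removal of the tag; these elements are not separately annotated in the feature table. The expression and selection units are flanked by bacterial rrnG and T7 terminators, additional synthetic poly(A) signals, and short 5' and 3' β-globin insulator elements, which are generally included to limit read-through and interference between neighbouring cassettes. The stated purpose is expression of this SARS-CoV-2 enzyme in mammalian cells, and the hygromycin marker also permits selection of stably transfected cells.
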