Features (pLannotate 1.2.2; 19 found; start..end, strand, type, name):
   1030..1151    -  polyA_signal   SV40 poly(A) signal: SV40 polyadenylation signal
   1174..1243    -  CDS            large T antigen (fragment): large T antigen from SV40 (simian virus 40)
   1266..1312    +  terminator     T7 terminator: transcription terminator for bacteriophage T7 RNA polymerase
   1342..1478    +  terminator     rrnG terminator: transcription terminator from the E. coli ribosomal RNA rrnG operon (Albrechtsen et al., 1991)
   1523..1594    +  misc_feature   3' β-globin insulator: insulator downstream of the human β-globin locus (Farrell et al., 2002)
   1820..2408    -  rep_origin     ori: high-copy-number ColE1/pMB1/pBR322/pUC origin of replication
   2580..2644    -  CDS            bla(M) (fragment): β-lactamase lacking the signal sequence; bla(M); allows cytosolic expression of β-lactamase
   2908..4117    +  promoter       UbC promoter: human ubiquitin C promoter
   4127..5148    +  CDS            HygR (fragment): hygromycin B phosphotransferase confers resistance to hygromycin
   5176..5224    +  polyA_signal   poly(A) signal: synthetic polyadenylation signal
   5490..6350    +  CDS            AmpR: β-lactamase; bla; confers resistance to ampicillin, carbenicillin, and related antibiotics
   6363..6499    +  terminator     rrnG terminator: transcription terminator from the E. coli ribosomal RNA rrnG operon (Albrechtsen et al., 1991)
   6644..6715    +  misc_feature   5' β-globin insulator: insulator upstream of the human β-globin locus (Farrell et al., 2002)
   6720..6766    -  terminator     T7 terminator: transcription terminator for bacteriophage T7 RNA polymerase
   6784..6832    -  polyA_signal   poly(A) signal: synthetic polyadenylation signal
   6913..7216    +  enhancer       CMV enhancer: human cytomegalovirus immediate early enhancer
   7289..7306    -  promoter       CMV promoter (fragment): human cytomegalovirus (CMV) immediate early promoter
   7369..7420    +  promoter       CMVd2 promoter: truncated human cytomegalovirus (CMV) immediate early promoter that yields moderately reduced expression relative to the full-length promoter
   7447..892     +  CDS            rep (fragment) (across the origin): R1AB_IBVK - Protein inferred from homology: Swiss-Prot protein existence level 3. NendoU is a Mn(2+)-dependent, uridylate-specific enzyme, which leaves 2'-3'-cyclic phosphates 5' to the cleaved bond. From Avian infectious bronchitis virus (strain KB8523) (IBV).
>Addgene plasmid #152257 | pGBW-m4134174 | depositor full sequence | sequence record 295269 | Full Sequence
CACCATGAGTCAAGCGTGGCAACCGGGTGTTGCTATGCCTAATCTTTACAAAATGCAAAGAATGCTATTA
GAAAAGTGTGACCTTCAAAATTATGGTGATAGTGCAACATTACCTAAAGGCATAATGATGAATGTCGCAA
AATATACTCAACTGTGTCAATATTTAAACACATTAACATTAGCTGTACCCTATAATATGAGAGTTATACA
TTTTGGTGCTGGTTCTGATAAAGGAGTTGCACCAGGTACAGCTGTTTTAAGACAGTGGTTGCCTACGGGT
ACGCTGCTTGTCGATTCAGATCTTAATGACTTTGTCTCTGATGCAGATTCAACTTTGATTGGTGATTGTG
CAACTGTACATACAGCTAATAAATGGGATCTCATTATTAGTGATATGTACGACCCTAAGACTAAAAATGT
TACAAAAGAAAATGACTCTAAAGAGGGTTTTTTCACTTACATTTGTGGGTTTATACAACAAAAGCTAGCT
CTTGGAGGTTCCGTGGCTATAAAGATAACAGAACATTCTTGGAATGCTGATCTTTATAAGCTCATGGGAC
ACTTCGCATGGTGGACAGCCTTTGTTACTAATGTGAATGCGTCATCATCTGAAGCATTTTTAATTGGATG
TAATTATCTTGGCAAACCACGCGAACAAATAGATGGTTATGTCATGCATGCAAATTACATATTTTGGAGG
AATACAAATCCAATTCAGTTGTCTTCCTATTCTTTATTTGACATGAGTAAATTTCCCCTTAAATTAAGGG
GTACTGCTGTTATGTCTTTAAAAGAAGGTCAAATCAATGATATGATTTTATCTCTTCTTAGTAAAGGTAG
ACTTATAATTAGAGAAAACAACAGAGTTGTTATTTCTAGTGATGTTCTTGTTAACGAAAACCTTTACTTT
CAGTCGAAAGAAACCGCGGCAGCTAAGTTCGAGAGGCAGCACATGGACAGTTAAGGATCCGCAGGCCTCT
GCTAGCTTGACTGACTGAGATACAGCGTACCTTCAGCTCACAGACATGATAAGATACATTGATGAGTTTG
GACAAACCACAACTAGAATGCAGTGAAAAAAATGCTTTATTTGTGAAATTTGTGATGCTATTGCTTTATT
TGTAACCATTATAAGCTGCAATAAACAAGTTAACAACAACAATTGCATTCATTTTATGTTTCAGGTTCAG
GGGGAGGTGTGGGAGGTTTTTTAAAGCAAGTAAAACCTCTACAAATGTGGTATTGGCCCATCTCTATCGG
TATCGTAGCATAACCCCTTGGGGCCTCTAAACGGGTCTTGAGGGGTTTTTTGTGCCCCTCGGGCCGGATT
GCTATCTACCGGCATTGGCGCAGAAAAAAATGCCTGATGCGACGCTGCGCGTCTTATACTCCCACATATG
CCAGATTCAGCAACGGATACGGCTTCCCCAACTTGCCCACTTCCATACGTGTCCTCCTTACCAGAAATTT
ATCCTTAAGGTCGTCAGCTATCCTGCAGGCGATCTCTCGATTTCGATCAAGACATTCCTTTAATGGTCTT
TTCTGGACACCACTAGGGGTCAGAAGTAGTTCATCAAACTTTCTTCCCTCCCTAATCTCATTGGTTACCT
TGGGCTATCGAAACTTAATTAACCAGTCAAGTCAGCTACTTGGCGAGATCGACTTGTCTGGGTTTCGACT
ACGCTCAGAATTGCGTCAGTCAAGTTCGATCTGGTCCTTGCTATTGCACCCGTTCTCCGATTACGAGTTT
CATTTAAATCATGTGAGCAAAAGGCCAGCAAAAGGCCAGGAACCGTAAAAAGGCCGCGTTGCTGGCGTTT
TTCCATAGGCTCCGCCCCCCTGACGAGCATCACAAAAATCGACGCTCAAGTCAGAGGTGGCGAAACCCGA
CAGGACTATAAAGATACCAGGCGTTTCCCCCTGGAAGCTCCCTCGTGCGCTCTCCTGTTCCGACCCTGCC
GCTTACCGGATACCTGTCCGCCTTTCTCCCTTCGGGAAGCGTGGCGCTTTCTCATAGCTCACGCTGTAGG
TATCTCAGTTCGGTGTAGGTCGTTCGCTCCAAGCTGGGCTGTGTGCACGAACCCCCCGTTCAGCCCGACC
GCTGCGCCTTATCCGGTAACTATCGTCTTGAGTCCAACCCGGTAAGACACGACTTATCGCCACTGGCAGC
AGCCACTGGTAACAGGATTAGCAGAGCGAGGTATGTAGGCGGTGCTACAGAGTTCTTGAAGTGGTGGCCT
AACTACGGCTACACTAGAAGAACAGTATTTGGTATCTGCGCTCTGCTGAAGCCAGTTACCTTCGGAAAAA
GAGTTGGTAGCTCTTGATCCGGCAAACAAACCACCGCTGGTAGCGGTGGTTTTTTTGTTTGCAAGCAGCA
GATTACGCGCAGAAAAAAAGGATCTCAAGAAGATCCTTTGATCTTTTCTACGGGGTCTGACGCTCAGTGG
AACGAAAACTCACGTTAAGGGATTTTGGTCATGAGATTATCAAAAAGGATCTTCACCTAGATCCTTTTAA
ATTAAAAATGAAGTTTTAAATCAATCTAAAGTATATATGAGTAAACTTGGTCTGACAGTTACCAATGCTT
AATCAGTGAGGCACCTATCTCAGCGATCTGTCTATTTCGTTCATCCATAGTTGCATTTAAATTTCCGAAC
TCTCCAAGGCCCTCGTCGGAAAATCTTCAAACCTTTCGTCCGATCCATCTTGCAGGCTACCTCTCGAACG
AACTATCGCAAGTCTCTTGGCCGGCCTTGCGCCTTGGCTATTGCTTGGCAGCGCCTATCGCCAGGTATTA
CTCCAATCCCGAATATCCGAGATCGGGATCACCCGAGAGAAGTTCAACCTACATCCTCAATCCCGATCTA
TCCGAGATCCGAGGAATATCGAAATCGGGGCGCGCCTGGCCTCCGCGCCGGGTTTTGGCGCCTCCCGCGG
GCGCCCCCCTCGTCACGGCGAGCGCTGCCACGTCAGACGAAGGGCGCAGGAGCGTCCTGATCCTTCCGCC
CGGACGCTCAGGACAGCGGCCCGCTGCTCATAAGACTCGGCCTTAGAACCCCAGTATCAGCAGAAGGACA
TTTTAGGACGGGACTTGGGTGACTCTAGGGCACTGGTTTTCTTTCCAGAGAGCGGAACAGGCGAGGAAAA
GTAGTCCCTTCTCGGCGATTCTGCGGAGGGATCTCCGTGGGGCGGTGAACGCCGATGATTATATAAGGAC
GCGCCGGGTGTGGCACAGCTAGTTCCGTCGCAGCCGGGATTTGGGTCGCGGTTCTTGTTTGTGGATCGCT
GTGATCGTCACTTGGTGAGTAGCGGGCTGCTGGGCTGGCCGGGGCTTTCGTGGCCGCCGGGCCGCTCGGT
GGGACGGAAGCGTGTGGAGAGACCGCCAAGGGCTGTAGTCTGGGTCCGCGAGCAAGGTTGCCCTGAACTG
GGGGTTGGGGGGAGCGCAGCAAAATGGCGGCTGTTCCCGAGTCTTGAATGGAAGACGCTTGTGAGGCGGG
CTGTGAGGTCGTTGAAACAAGGTGGGGGGCATGGTGGGCGGCAAGAACCCAAGGTCTTGAGCCCTTCGCT
AATGCGGGAAAGCTCTTATTCGGGTGAGATGGGCTGGGCACCATCTGGGGACCCTGACGTGAAGTTTGTC
ACTGACTGGAGAACTCGGTTTGTCGTCTGTTGCGGGGGCGGCAGTTATGGCGGTGCCGTTGGGCAGTGCA
CCCGTACCTTTGGGAGCGCGCGCCCTCGTCGTGTCGTGACGTCACCCGTTCTGTTGGCTTATAATGCAGG
GTGGGGCCACCTGCCGGTAGGTGTGCGGTAGGCTTTTCTCCGTCGCAGGACGCAGGGTTCGGGCCTAGGG
TAGGCTCTCCTGAATCGACAGGCGCCGGACCTCTGGTGAGGGGAGGGATAAGTGAGGCGTCAGTTTCTTT
GGTCGGTTTTATGTACCTATCTTCTTAAGTAGCTGAAGCTCCGGTTTTGAACTATGCGCTCGGGGTTGGC
GAGTGTGTTTTGTGAAGTTTTTTAGGCACCTTTTGAAATGTAATCATTTGGGTCAATATGTAATTTTCAG
TGTTAGACTTGTAAATTGTCCGCTAAATTCTGGCCGTTTTTGGCTTTTTTGTTAGACAACATGGGTAAAA
AGCCTGAACTCACCGCGACGTCTGTCGAGAAGTTTCTGATCGAAAAGTTCGACAGCGTCTCCGACCTGAT
GCAGCTCTCGGAGGGCGAAGAATCTCGTGCTTTCAGCTTCGATGTAGGAGGGCGTGGATATGTCCTGCGG
GTAAATAGCTGCGCCGATGGTTTCTACAAAGATCGTTATGTTTATCGGCACTTTGCATCCGCCGCGCTCC
CGATTCCGGAAGTGCTTGACATTGGGGAGTTCAGCGAGAGCCTGACCTATTGCATCTCCCGCCGTGCACA
GGGTGTCACGTTGCAAGACCTGCCTGAAACCGAACTGCCCGCTGTTCTGCAGCCGGTCGCGGAGGCAATG
GATGCCATCGCTGCCGCCGATCTTAGCCAGACGAGCGGGTTCGGCCCATTCGGACCGCAAGGAATCGGTC
AATACACTACATGGCGTGATTTCATATGCGCGATTGCTGATCCCCATGTGTATCACTGGCAAACTGTGAT
GGACGACACCGTCAGTGCGTCCGTCGCGCAGGCTCTCGATGAGCTGATGCTTTGGGCCGAGGACTGCCCC
GAAGTCCGGCACCTCGTGCACGCGGATTTCGGCTCCAACAATGTCCTGACGGACAATGGCCGCATAACAG
CGGTCATTGACTGGAGCGAGGCGATGTTCGGGGATTCCCAATACGAGGTCGCCAACATCTTCTTCTGGAG
GCCGTGGTTGGCTTGTATGGAGCAGCAGACGCGCTACTTCGAGCGGAGGCATCCGGAGCTTGCAGGATCG
CCCCGGCTCCGGGCGTATATGCTCCGCATTGGTCTTGACCAACTCTATCAGAGCTTGGTTGACGGCAATT
TCGATGATGCAGCTTGGGCGCAGGGTCGATGCGACGCAATCGTCCGATCCGGAGCCGGGACTGTCGGGCG
TACACAAATCGCCCGCAGAAGCGCCGCCGTCTGGACCGATGGCTGTGTAGAAGTACTCGCCGATAGTGGA
AACCGACGCCCCAGCACTCGTCCGAGGGCAAAGGAATAAGCTAGTATGTAAGCCTAGTCTTAGATAATAA
AATCGCTATCCATCGAAGATGGATGTGTGTTGGTTTTTTGTGTGTGTAACGCTAGGCGCGCCTGGTGTAC
CGAGAACGATCCTCTCAGTGCGAGTCTCGACGATCCATATCGTTGCTTGGCAGTCAGCCAGTCGGAATCC
AGCTTGGGACCCAGGAAGTCCAATCGTCAGATATTGTACTCAAGCCTGGTCACGGCAGCGTACCGATCTG
TTTAAACCTAGATATTGATAGTCTGATCGGTCAACGTATAATCGAGTCCTAGCTTTTGCAAACATCTATC
AAGAGACAGGATCAGCAGGAGGCTTTCGCATGAGTATTCAACATTTCCGTGTCGCCCTTATTCCCTTTTT
TGCGGCATTTTGCCTTCCTGTTTTTGCTCACCCAGAAACGCTGGTGAAAGTAAAAGATGCTGAAGATCAG
TTGGGTGCGCGAGTGGGTTACATCGAACTGGATCTCAACAGCGGTAAGATCCTTGAGAGTTTTCGCCCCG
AAGAACGCTTTCCAATGATGAGCACTTTTAAAGTTCTGCTATGTGGCGCGGTATTATCCCGTATTGACGC
CGGGCAAGAGCAACTCGGTCGCCGCATACACTATTCTCAGAATGACTTGGTTGAGTATTCACCAGTCACA
GAAAAGCATCTTACGGATGGCATGACAGTAAGAGAATTATGCAGTGCTGCCATAACCATGAGTGATAACA
CTGCGGCCAACTTACTTCTGACAACGATTGGAGGACCGAAGGAGCTAACCGCTTTTTTGCACAACATGGG
GGATCATGTAACTCGCCTTGATCGTTGGGAACCGGAGCTGAATGAAGCCATACCAAACGACGAGCGTGAC
ACCACGATGCCTGTAGCAATGGCAACAACCTTGCGTAAACTATTAACTGGCGAACTACTTACTCTAGCTT
CCCGGCAACAGTTGATAGACTGGATGGAGGCGGATAAAGTTGCAGGACCACTTCTGCGCTCGGCCCTTCC
GGCTGGCTGGTTTATTGCTGATAAATCTGGAGCCGGTGAGCGTGGGTCTCGCGGTATCATTGCAGCACTG
GGGCCAGATGGTAAGCCCTCCCGTATCGTAGTTATCTACACGACGGGGAGTCAGGCAACTATGGATGAAC
GAAATAGACAGATCGCTGAGATAGGTGCCTCACTGATTAAGCATTGGTAACCGATTCTAGGTGCATTGGC
GCAGAAAAAAATGCCTGATGCGACGCTGCGCGTCTTATACTCCCACATATGCCAGATTCAGCAACGGATA
CGGCTTCCCCAACTTGCCCACTTCCATACGTGTCCTCCTTACCAGAAATTTATCCTTAAGATCGTTTAAA
CTCGACTCTGGCTCTATCGAATCTCCGTCGTTTCGAGCTTACGCGAACAGCCGTGGCGCTCATTTGCTCG
TCGGGCATCGAATCTCGTCAGCTATCGTCAGCTTACCTTTTTGGCAGCGATCGCGGCTCCCGACATCTTG
GACCATTAGCTCCACAGGTATCTTCTTCCCTCTAGTGGTCATAACAGCAGCTTCAGCTACCTCTCAATTC
AAAAAACCCCTCAAGACCCGTTTAGAGGCCCCAAGGGGTTATGCTATCAATCGTTGCGTTACACACACAA
AAAACCAACACACATCCATCTTCGATGGATAGCGATTTTATTATCTAACTGCTGATCGAGTGTAGCCAGA
TCTAGTAATCAATTACGGGGTCATTAGTTCATAGCCCATATATGGAGTTCCGCGTTACATAACTTACGGT
AAATGGCCCGCCTGGCTGACCGCCCAACGACCCCCGCCCATTGACGTCAATAATGACGTATGTTCCCATA
GTAACGCCAATAGGGACTTTCCATTGACGTCAATGGGTGGAGTATTTACGGTAAACTGCCCACTTGGCAG
TACATCAAGTGTATCATATGCCAAGTACGCCCCCTATTGACGTCAATGACGGTAAATGGCCCGCCTGGCA
TTATGCCCAGTACATGACCTTATGGGACTTTCCTACTTGGCAGTACATCTACGTATTAGTCATCGCTATT
ACCATGCTGATGCGGTTTTGGCAGTACATCAATGGGCGTGGATAGCGGTTTGACTCACGGGGATTTCCAA
GTCTCCACCCCATTGACGTCAATGGGAGTTTGTTTTGGCACCAAAATCAACGGGACTTTCCAAAATGTCG
TAACAACTCCGCCCCATTGACGCAAATGGGCGGTAGGCGTGTACGGTGGGAGGTCTATATAAGCAGAGCT
GGTTTAGTGAACCGTCAGATCAGATCTTTGTCGATCCTACCATCCACTCGACACACCCGCCAGCGGCCGC
